>Addgene plasmid #157684 | pcDNA5-FRT-TO-Nsp2-HF | addgene full sequence | sequence record 307621 | Addgene NGS Result
TCTGCTCTGATGCCGCATAGTTAAGCCAGTATCTGCTCCCTGCTTGTGTGTTGGAGGTCGCTGAGTAGTG
CGCGAGCAAAATTTAAGCTACAACAAGGCAAGGCTTGACCGACAATTGCATGAAGAATCTGCTTAGGGTT
AGGCGTTTTGCGCTGCTTCGCGATGTACGGGCCAGATATACGCGTTGACATTGATTATTGACTAGTTATT
AATAGTAATCAATTACGGGGTCATTAGTTCATAGCCCATATATGGAGTTCCGCGTTACATAACTTACGGT
AAATGGCCCGCCTGGCTGACCGCCCAACGACCCCCGCCCATTGACGTCAATAATGACGTATGTTCCCATA
GTAACGCCAATAGGGACTTTCCATTGACGTCAATGGGTGGAGTATTTACGGTAAACTGCCCACTTGGCAG
TACATCAAGTGTATCATATGCCAAGTACGCCCCCTATTGACGTCAATGACGGTAAATGGCCCGCCTGGCA
TTATGCCCAGTACATGACCTTATGGGACTTTCCTACTTGGCAGTACATCTACGTATTAGTCATCGCTATT
ACCATGGTGATGCGGTTTTGGCAGTACATCAATGGGCGTGGATAGCGGTTTGACTCACGGGGATTTCCAA
GTCTCCACCCCATTGACGTCAATGGGAGTTTGTTTTGGCACCAAAATCAACGGGACTTTCCAAAATGTCG
TAACAACTCCGCCCCATTGACGCAAATGGGCGGTAGGCGTGTACGGTGGGAGGTCTATATAAGCAGAGCT
CTCCCTATCAGTGATAGAGATCTCCCTATCAGTGATAGAGATCGTCGACGAGCTCGTTTAGTGAACCGTC
AGATCGCCTGGAGACGCCATCCACGCTGTTTTGACCTCCATAGAAGACACCGGGACCGATCCAGCCTCCG
GACTCTAGCGTTTAAACTTAAGCTTGGTACCGAGCTCGGATCCGGGATGGCATACACACGCTATGTTGAT
AATAACTTTTGTGGCCCAGACGGCTATCCGCTCGAATGCATAAAGGACCTTCTTGCACGGGCCGGAAAAG
CTTCCTGCACTTTGTCTGAGCAGTTGGACTTCATCGATACCAAAAGAGGAGTTTATTGCTGCCGAGAGCA
CGAGCACGAAATCGCGTGGTACACTGAGCGCTCCGAGAAAAGCTACGAATTGCAGACGCCTTTCGAAATT
AAACTCGCAAAGAAATTCGACACCTTCAATGGTGAGTGCCCAAATTTTGTCTTCCCACTTAACAGTATTA
TCAAGACCATACAGCCGAGAGTGGAGAAAAAGAAGCTGGACGGTTTCATGGGTCGGATAAGGAGCGTATA
CCCTGTTGCGTCCCCCAACGAATGCAACCAAATGTGTTTGTCAACGCTCATGAAATGCGACCATTGTGGT
GAGACTAGCTGGCAAACTGGTGACTTCGTCAAAGCTACTTGCGAATTTTGTGGCACGGAAAACCTTACCA
AAGAAGGCGCTACTACTTGTGGGTACCTTCCGCAGAATGCGGTGGTAAAAATCTATTGCCCTGCGTGCCA
CAACTCTGAAGTCGGACCCGAACATTCTCTCGCTGAATATCACAACGAATCTGGTCTCAAAACGATTCTT
CGAAAAGGCGGACGCACAATTGCGTTTGGCGGCTGCGTGTTTTCTTACGTCGGCTGTCATAACAAATGCG
CCTACTGGGTGCCGCGGGCTTCAGCCAATATTGGTTGTAACCATACCGGAGTGGTCGGGGAAGGGAGCGA
GGGTCTGAATGATAACCTGTTGGAAATTTTGCAAAAGGAAAAGGTAAACATTAATATCGTTGGAGATTTT
AAATTGAACGAAGAAATCGCGATTATTCTGGCATCCTTTTCAGCATCCACCAGTGCCTTCGTAGAGACTG
TGAAGGGACTTGACTACAAGGCTTTTAAGCAGATAGTCGAGTCTTGTGGGAATTTCAAGGTAACAAAAGG
TAAAGCGAAGAAGGGTGCTTGGAATATTGGTGAACAGAAAAGCATACTCAGCCCATTGTACGCATTTGCC
AGTGAGGCGGCACGAGTAGTGCGAAGTATTTTCAGCAGGACGCTCGAAACAGCGCAGAACTCCGTCAGGG
TGCTCCAAAAAGCCGCCATTACTATCCTTGATGGAATTAGTCAATACAGCTTGAGACTGATAGACGCGAT
GATGTTTACCTCCGACTTGGCAACGAATAACTTGGTGGTGATGGCGTATATTACGGGCGGCGTTGTTCAA
CTTACATCACAGTGGCTCACAAATATATTTGGGACGGTCTACGAGAAGCTTAAGCCGGTTCTCGACTGGC
TGGAAGAAAAGTTTAAAGAGGGGGTTGAATTTCTCCGAGATGGATGGGAAATTGTCAAATTTATTTCCAC
ATGTGCCTGCGAGATAGTAGGCGGGCAAATTGTCACATGCGCGAAAGAAATTAAAGAAAGCGTTCAAACA
TTTTTCAAGCTCGTGAATAAGTTCTTGGCTCTGTGTGCTGACAGCATAATAATAGGCGGGGCTAAGCTGA
AAGCGTTGAATCTCGGGGAAACATTTGTTACGCATAGTAAAGGGCTTTATCGGAAGTGTGTGAAAAGTAG
GGAAGAAACCGGCCTGCTCATGCCGTTGAAGGCTCCAAAAGAGATAATATTTCTGGAGGGCGAAACTCTG
CCCACCGAGGTTCTGACCGAGGAAGTGGTACTCAAAACTGGGGACCTGCAGCCTCTTGAGCAACCCACGT
CCGAGGCTGTTGAGGCCCCTCTTGTTGGCACACCCGTGTGCATAAACGGTTTGATGCTCTTGGAGATCAA
GGACACAGAAAAGTATTGTGCACTCGCGCCCAATATGATGGTTACGAATAATACCTTTACGCTCAAGGGA
GGTGCATCGGGCGGACATCACCACCATCATCACCATCACGCCGCAGCCGCAGATTATAAAGATGACGATG
ACAAGTAGCTCGAGTCTAGAGGGCCCGTTTAAACCCGCTGATCAGCCTCGACTGTGCCTTCTAGTTGCCA
GCCATCTGTTGTTTGCCCCTCCCCCGTGCCTTCCTTGACCCTGGAAGGTGCCACTCCCACTGTCCTTTCC
TAATAAAATGAGGAAATTGCATCGCATTGTCTGAGTAGGTGTCATTCTATTCTGGGGGGTGGGGTGGGGC
AGGACAGCAAGGGGGAGGATTGGGAAGACAATAGCAGGCATGCTGGGGATGCGGTGGGCTCTATGGCTTC
TGAGGCGGAAAGAACCAGCTGGGGCTCTAGGGGGTATCCCC
[124 nt withheld, positions 3262-3385]
C
[91 nt withheld, positions 3387-3477]
AGGGTGATGGTTCACGTACCTAGAAGTTCCTATTCCGAAGTTCCTATTCTCTAGAAAGTATAGGAACTTC
CTTGGCCAAAAAGCCTGAACTCACCGCGACGTCTGTCGAGAAGTTTCTGATCGAAAAGTTCGACAGCGTC
TCCGACCTGATGCAGCTCTCGGAGGGCGAAGAATCTCGTGCTTTCAGCTTCGATGTAGGAGGGCGTGGAT
ATGTCCTGCGGGTAAATAGCTGCGCCGATGGTTTCTACAAAGATCGTTATGTTTATCGGCACTTTGCATC
GGCCGCGCTCCCGATTCCGGAAGTGCTTGACATTGGGGAATTCAGCGAGAGCCTGACCTATTGCATCTCC
CGCCGTGCACAGGGTGTCACGTTGCAAGACCTGCCTGAAACCGAACTGCCCGCTGTTCTGCAGCCGGTCG
CGGAGGCCATGGATGCGATCGCTGCGGCCGATCTTAGCCAGACGAGCGGGTTCGGCCCATTCGGACCGCA
AGGAATCGGTCAATACACTACATGGCGTGATTTCATATGCGCGATTGCTGATCCCCATGTGTATCACTGG
CAAACTGTGATGGACGACACCGTCAGTGCGTCCGTCGCGCAGGCTCTCGATGAGCTGATGCTTTGGGCCG
AGGACTGCCCCGAAGTCCGGCACCTCGTGCACGCGGATTTCGGCTCCAACAATGTCCTGACGGACAATGG
CCGCATAACAGCGGTCATTGACTGGAGCGAGGCGATGTTCGGGGATTCCCAATACGAGGTCGCCAACATC
TTCTTCTGGAGGCCGTGGTTGGCTTGTATGGAGCAGCAGACGCGCTACTTCGAGCGGAGGCATCCGGAGC
TTGCAGGATCGCCGCGGCTCCGGGCGTATATGCTCCGCATTGGTCTTGACCAACTCTATCAGAGCTTGGT
TGACGGCAATTTCGATGATGCAGCTTGGGCGCAGGGTCGATGCGACGCAATCGTCCGATCCGGAGCCGGG
ACTGTCGGGCGTACACAAATCGCCCGCAGAAGCGCGGCCGTCTGGACCGATGGCTGTGTAGAAGTACTCG
CCGATAGTGGAAACCGACGCCCCAGCACTCGTCCGAGGGCAAAGGAATAGCACGTACTACGAGATTTCGA
TTCCACCGCCGCCTTCTATGAAAGGTTGGGCTTCGGAATCGTTTTCCGGGACGCCGGCTGGATGATCCTC
CAGCGCGGGGATCTCATGCTGGAGTTCTTCGCCCACCCCAACTTGTTTATTGCAGCTTATAATGGTTACA
AATAAAGCAATAGCATCACAAATTTCACAAATAAAGCATTTTTTTCACTGCATTCTAGTTGTGGTTTGTC
CAAACTCATCAATGTATCTTATCATGTCTGTATACCGTCGACCTCTAGCTAGAGCTTGGCGTAATCATGG
TCATAGCTGTTTCCTGTGTGAAATTGTTATCCGCTCACAATTCCACACAACATACGAGCCGGAAGCATAA
AGTGTAAAGCCTGGGGTGCCTAATGAGTGAGCTAACTCACATTAATTGCGTTGCGCTCACTGCCCGCTTT
CCAGTCGGGAAACCTGTCGTGCCAGCTGCATTAATGAATCGGCCAACGCGCGGGGAGAGGCGGTTTGCGT
ATTGGGCGCTCTTCCGCTTCCTCGCTCACTGACTCGCTGCGCTCGGTCGTTCGGCTGCGGCGAGCGGTAT
CAGCTCACTCAAAGGCGGTAATACGGTTATCCACAGAATCAGGGGATAACGCAGGAAAGAACATGTGAGC
AAAAGGCCAGCAAAAGGCCAGGAACCGTAAAAAGGCCGCGTTGCTGGCGTTTTTCCATAGGCTCCGCCCC
CCTGACGAGCATCACAAAAATCGACGCTCAAGTCAGAGGTGGCGAAACCCGACAGGACTATAAAGATACC
AGGCGTTTCCCCCTGGAAGCTCCCTCGTGCGCTCTCCTGTTCCGACCCTGCCGCTTACCGGATACCTGTC
CGCCTTTCTCCCTTCGGGAAGCGTGGCGCTTTCTCATAGCTCACGCTGTAGGTATCTCAGTTCGGTGTAG
GTCGTTCGCTCCAAGCTGGGCTGTGTGCACGAACCCCCCGTTCAGCCCGACCGCTGCGCCTTATCCGGTA
ACTATCGTCTTGAGTCCAACCCGGTAAGACACGACTTATCGCCACTGGCAGCAGCCACTGGTAACAGGAT
TAGCAGAGCGAGGTATGTAGGCGGTGCTACAGAGTTCTTGAAGTGGTGGCCTAACTACGGCTACACTAGA
AGAACAGTATTTGGTATCTGCGCTCTGCTGAAGCCAGTTACCTTCGGAAAAAGAGTTGGTAGCTCTTGAT
CCGGCAAACAAACCACCGCTGGTAGCGGTGGTTTTTTTGTTTGCAAGCAGCAGATTACGCGCAGAAAAAA
AGGATCTCAAGAAGATCCTTTGATCTTTTCTACGGGGTCTGACGCTCAGTGGAACGAAAACTCACGTTAA
GGGATTTTGGTCATGAGATTATCAAAAAGGATCTTCACCTAGATCCTTTTAAATTAAAAATGAAGTTTTA
AATCAATCTAAAGTATATATGAGTAAACTTGGTCTGACAGTTACCAATGCTTAATCAGTGAGGCACCTAT
CTCAGCGATCTGTCTATTTCGTTCATCCATAGTTGCCTGACTCCCCGTCGTGTAGATAACTACGATACGG
GAGGGCTTACCATCTGGCCCCAGTGCTGCAATGATACCGCGAGACCCACGCTCACCGGCTCCAGATTTAT
CAGCAATAAACCAGCCAGCCGGAAGGGCCGAGCGCAGAAGTGGTCCTGCAACTTTATCCGCCTCCATCCA
GTCTATTAATTGTTGCCGGGAAGCTAGAGTAAGTAGTTCGCCAGTTAATAGTTTGCGCAACGTTGTTGCC
ATTGCTACAGGCATCGTGGTGTCACGCTCGTCGTTTGGTATGGCTTCATTCAGCTCCGGTTCCCAACGAT
CAAGGCGAGTTACATGATCCCCCATGTTGTGCAAAAAAGCGGTTAGCTCCTTCGGTCCTCCGATCGTTGT
CAGAAGTAAGTTGGCCGCAGTGTTATCACTCATGGTTATGGCAGCACTGCATAATTCTCTTACTGTCATG
CCATCCGTAAGATGCTTTTCTGTGACTGGTGAGTACTCAACCAAGTCATTCTGAGAATAGTGTATGCGGC
GACCGAGTTGCTCTTGCCCGGCGTCAATACGGGATAATACCGCGCCACATAGCAGAACTTTAAAAGTGCT
CATCATTGGAAAACGTTCTTCGGGGCGAAAACTCTCAAGGATCTTACCGCTGTTGAGATCCAGTTCGATG
TAACCCACTCGTGCACCCAACTGATCTTCAGCATCTTTTACTTTCACCAGCGTTTCTGGGTGAGCAAAAA
CAGGAAGGCAAAATGCCGCAAAAAAGGGAATAAGGGCGACACGGAAATGTTGAATACTCATACTCTTCCT
TTTTCAATATTATTGAAGCATTTATCAGGGTTATTGTCTCATGAGCGGATACATATTTGAATGTATTTAG
AAAAATAAACAAATAGGGGTTCCGCGCACATTTCCCCGAAAAGTGCCACCTGACGTCGACGGATCGGGAG
ATCTCCCGATCCCCTATGGTGCACTCTCAGTACAA
Features (pLannotate 1.2.2; 21 found; start..end, strand, type, name):
    187..566     +  enhancer       CMV enhancer: human cytomegalovirus immediate early enhancer
    567..770     +  promoter       CMV promoter: human cytomegalovirus (CMV) immediate early promoter
    772..791     +  promoter       PLtetO-1 promoter (fragment): modified phage lambda PL promoter with tet operator sites (Lutz and Bujard, 1997)
    793..812     +  promoter       PLtetO-1 promoter (fragment): modified phage lambda PL promoter with tet operator sites (Lutz and Bujard, 1997)
    820..853     +  promoter       TRE3GV promoter (fragment): 3rd-generation Tet-responsive promoter that can be activated by binding of Tet-On® 3G, optimized for retroviral and lentiviral vectors
    942..2876    +  CDS            R1A_SARS2 (fragment): Experimental evidence at protein level: Swiss-Prot protein existence level 1. [Non-structural protein 10]: Plays a pivotal role in viral transcription by stimulating both nsp14 3'-5' exoribonuclease and nsp16 2'-O-methyltransferase activities. Therefore plays an essential role in viral mRNAs cap methylation. From Severe acute respiratory syndrome coronavirus 2 (2019-nCoV) (SARS-CoV-2).
   2992..3216    +  polyA_signal   bGH poly(A) signal: bovine growth hormone polyadenylation signal
   3220..3241    +  promoter       SV40 promoter (fragment): SV40 enhancer and early promoter
   3262..3495    +  rep_origin     f1 ori (fragment) (sequence partly withheld): f1 bacteriophage origin of replication; arrow indicates direction of (+) strand synthesis
   3500..3547    +  protein_bind   FRT: FLP-mediated recombination occurs in the 8-bp core sequence TCTAGAAA (Turan and Bode, 2011). FLP recombinase from the Saccharomyces cerevisiae 2μ plasmid
   3555..4577    +  CDS            HygR: aminoglycoside phosphotransferase from E. coli; aph(4)-Ia; confers resistance to hygromycin
   4587..4712    +  CDS            ble (fragment): BLE_KLEPN - Experimental evidence at protein level: Swiss-Prot protein existence level 1. Binding protein with a strong affinity to the bleomycin family of antibiotics. Binds to CL990; an antimitotic-antibiotic compound. From Klebsiella pneumoniae.
   4707..4828    +  polyA_signal   SV40 poly(A) signal: SV40 polyadenylation signal
   4901..4917    -  protein_bind   lac operator: The lac repressor binds to the lac operator to inhibit transcription in E. coli. This inhibition can be relieved by adding lactose or isopropyl-β-D-thiogalactopyranoside (IPTG). lac repressor encoded by lacI
   4925..4955    -  promoter       lac promoter: promoter for the E. coli lac operon
   4970..4991    -  protein_bind   CAP binding site: CAP binding activates transcription in the presence of cAMP. E. coli catabolite activator protein
   5004..5096    -  CDS            lacI (fragment): lac repressor; lacI; The lac repressor binds to the lac operator to inhibit transcription in E. coli. This inhibition can be relieved by adding lactose or isopropyl-β-D-thiogalactopyranoside (IPTG).
   5279..5867    -  rep_origin     ori: high-copy-number ColE1/pMB1/pBR322/pUC origin of replication
   6038..6898    -  CDS            AmpR: β-lactamase; bla; confers resistance to ampicillin, carbenicillin, and related antibiotics
   6899..7003    -  promoter       AmpR promoter: bla
   7062..32      -  misc_feature   bom (fragment) (across the origin): basis of mobility region from pBR322
