[The description below was written by a language model from this plasmid's Addgene catalogue record and pLannotate feature annotations shown in this document.]
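Description:
pcDNA5-FRT-TO-Nsp2-HF is a mammalian expression plasmid of about 7.1 kb built on the commercial pcDNA5-FRT-TO backbone. It is designed for tetracycline-regulated expression of SARS-CoV-2 non-structural protein 2 (Nsp2) from a single integrated copy in Flp recombinase-compatible host cell lines. In bacteria it is maintained at high copy through a ColE1/pUC-type origin and selected with ampicillin via the β-lactamase gene. A partial f1 origin and remnants of lac regulatory sequences are also annotated in the backbone.

The expression cassette uses the CMV immediate-early enhancer and promoter. This is followed directly by short matches to Tet-responsive promoters, which correspond to tet operator sites. In cells that produce the Tet repressor, transcription is therefore held off until tetracycline or doxycycline is added. Downstream lies a codon-optimised open reading frame of roughly 1.9 kb that matches a fragment of the SARS-CoV-2 ORF1a polyprotein. The automated annotation carries generic polyprotein text mentioning nsp10, but the catalogue identifies the insert as Nsp2. The protein is fused at its C terminus to a His8-Flag tandem tag, which is not annotated separately in the feature table, and the cassette ends with the bGH polyadenylation signal. The cloning sites are not recorded.

An FRT site sits immediately upstream of a hygromycin resistance coding sequence with an SV40 poly(A) signal and no annotated full promoter of its own. In this design, Flp-mediated recombination into a genomic FRT site places the gene behind a resident promoter, so hygromycin resistance reports correct integration. The associated publication title describes integrative vectors for regulated expression of SARS-CoV-2 proteins implicated in RNA metabolism. The His8-Flag tag is suited to detection and tandem affinity purification of the protein.
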