Addgene plasmid #157684: pcDNA5-FRT-TO-Nsp2-HF
Purpose: mammalian expression of C-terminally His8-Flag tagged SARS-CoV-2 Nsp2 under control of a tetracycline-inducible promoter
Depositing lab: David Tollervey. Publication: Integrative vectors for regulated expression of SARS-CoV-2 proteins implicated in RNA metabolism. Bresson S, Robertson N, Sani E, Turowski TW, Shchepachev V, Kompauerova M, Spanos C, Helwak A, Tollervey D. Wellcome Open Res. 2020 Nov 3;5:261. doi: 10.12688/wellcomeopenres.16322.1. eCollection 2020. PubMed 33313418.
Backbone
  Vector backbone: pcDNA5-FRT-TO
  Backbone manufacturer: Thermo Fisher
  Vector type: Mammalian Expression
  Selectable markers: Hygromycin
Growth in bacteria
  Bacterial resistance: Ampicillin, 100 μg/mL
  Growth temperature: 37°C
  Growth strain: DH5alpha
  Copy number: High Copy
Gene/Insert
  Gene/Insert name: Nsp2-HF
  Species: SARS-CoV-2
  Mutation: codon optimized
  Entrez Gene: ORF1ab (a.k.a. GU280_gp01)
  Tag / fusion protein: His8-Flag (C terminal on backbone)
  Cloning method: Restriction Enzyme; 5′ cloning site Unknown (unknown if destroyed); 3′ cloning site Unknown (unknown if destroyed)
Resource information
  A portion of this plasmid was derived from a plasmid made by: IDT
Terms and licenses: Academic/Nonprofit Terms; Industry Terms
How to cite: pcDNA5-FRT-TO-Nsp2-HF was a gift from David Tollervey (Addgene plasmid # 157684 ; http://n2t.net/addgene:157684 ; RRID:Addgene_157684)
